Addgene plasmid #190664: pU6_N7-sgRNA2
Purpose: Expresses U6-driven N7 sgRNA2 (poly-T mutated out), BsmbI dropout cassette for cloning
Depositing lab: Benjamin Kleinstiver. Publication: Precise cut-and-paste DNA insertion using engineered type V-K CRISPR-associated transposases. Tou CJ, Orr B, Kleinstiver BP. Nat Biotechnol. 2023 Jan 2. doi: 10.1038/s41587-022-01574-x. PubMed 36593413.
Backbone
  Vector backbone: pUC19
  Vector type: Mammalian Expression
Growth in bacteria
  Bacterial resistance: Ampicillin, 100 μg/mL
  Growth temperature: 37°C
  Growth strain: DH5alpha
  Copy number: High Copy
Gene/Insert
  Gene/Insert name: N7 sgRNA2 (alt name: CJT230)
  Species: Synthetic
  Promoter: U6
  Cloning method: Gibson Cloning
Terms and licenses: Academic/Nonprofit Terms; Industry Terms: Not Available to Industry
Depositor comments: Please visit https://www.biorxiv.org/content/10.1101/2022.01.07.475005v1 for bioRxiv preprint.
How to cite: pU6_N7-sgRNA2 was a gift from Benjamin Kleinstiver (Addgene plasmid # 190664 ; http://n2t.net/addgene:190664 ; RRID:Addgene_190664)
