[The description below was written by a language model from this plasmid's Addgene catalogue record and pLannotate feature annotations shown in this document.]
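Description:
pU6_N7-sgRNA2 is a small (about 2.5 kb) pUC19-derived plasmid classed as a mammalian expression vector, built to transcribe a single guide RNA from the human U6 promoter. U6 is an RNA polymerase III promoter commonly used to produce short, uncapped, non-polyadenylated RNAs such as CRISPR guides in mammalian cells. The plasmid is maintained in E. coli at high copy through the ColE1/pUC-type origin and selected with ampicillin via the β-lactamase gene and its native bla promoter. It carries no mammalian selection marker or reporter, which fits use by transient transfection alongside separate protein-expression plasmids.

The payload is a synthetic guide scaffold designated N7 sgRNA2, described as having its poly-T tract mutated out. Because runs of thymidines act as Pol III terminators, removing such a stretch is intended to avoid premature termination and allow full-length guide expression from U6. In place of a fixed spacer, the construct contains a BsmBI dropout cassette, so digestion with this type IIS enzyme releases the stuffer and lets users ligate in a spacer of their choice. The automated feature table does not annotate the scaffold or the dropout cassette; these presumably occupy the unannotated region between the U6 promoter and the origin. A short attB1 fragment called upstream of U6 is only a partial match and is probably not a functional Gateway site.

The plasmid was deposited with work on engineered type V-K CRISPR-associated transposases for cut-and-paste DNA insertion, and serves as a cloning-ready guide RNA entry vector for that system. The record does not define what "N7" denotes.
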