Features (pLannotate 1.2.2; 5 found; start..end, strand, type, name):
     13..30      +  protein_bind   attB1 (fragment): mutant version of attB; recombination site for the Gateway® BP reaction BP Clonase™
     82..322     +  promoter       U6 promoter: RNA polymerase III promoter for human U6 snRNA
    741..1329    -  rep_origin     ori: high-copy-number ColE1/pMB1/pBR322/pUC origin of replication
   1500..2360    -  CDS            AmpR: β-lactamase; bla; confers resistance to ampicillin, carbenicillin, and related antibiotics
   2361..2465    -  promoter       AmpR promoter: bla
>Addgene plasmid #190664 | pU6_N7-sgRNA2 | addgene full sequence | sequence record 385670 | Addgene NGS Result
GACGTCGCTAGCTGTACAAAAAAGCAGGCTTTAAAGGAACCAATTCAGTCGACTGGATCCGGTACCAAGG
TCGGGCAGGAAGAGGGCCTATTTCCCATGATTCCTTCATATTTGCATATACGATACAAGGCTGTTAGAGA
GATAATTAGAATTAATTTGACTGTAAACACAAAGATATTAGTACAAAATACGTGACGTAGAAAGTAATAA
TTTCTTGGGTAGTTTGCAGTTTTAAAATTATGTTTTAAAATGGACTATCATATGCTTACCGTAACTTGAA
AGTATTTCGATTTCTTGGCTTTATATATCTTGTGGAAAGGACGAAACACCGATATTCTTATAACAGCGCC
GCAGTTCATGCTTTCTTAAGCCAATGTACTGTGAAAAATCTGGGTTAGTTTGGCGGTTGGAAGGCCGTCA
TGCTTTCTGACCCTTGTAGCTGCCCGCTTCTGATGCTGCCATCTTTAGAATTCTATAGGTGGGATAGGTG
CGCTCCCAGCAATAAGGAGTAAGGCTTATAGCTATAGCCGTTATTCATAACGGTGCGGATTACCACAGTG
GTGGCTACTGAATCACCCCCTTCGTCGGGGGAACCCTCCAAAAGGTGGGTTGAAAGGGAGACGATTAATG
CGTCTCCTTTTTTTAAGCTTGGGCCGCTCGAGGTACCTCTCTACATATGACATGTGAGCAAAAGGCCAGC
AAAAGGCCAGGAACCGTAAAAAGGCCGCGTTGCTGGCGTTTTTCCATAGGCTCCGCCCCCCTGACGAGCA
TCACAAAAATCGACGCTCAAGTCAGAGGTGGCGAAACCCGACAGGACTATAAAGATACCAGGCGTTTCCC
CCTGGAAGCTCCCTCGTGCGCTCTCCTGTTCCGACCCTGCCGCTTACCGGATACCTGTCCGCCTTTCTCC
CTTCGGGAAGCGTGGCGCTTTCTCATAGCTCACGCTGTAGGTATCTCAGTTCGGTGTAGGTCGTTCGCTC
CAAGCTGGGCTGTGTGCACGAACCCCCCGTTCAGCCCGACCGCTGCGCCTTATCCGGTAACTATCGTCTT
GAGTCCAACCCGGTAAGACACGACTTATCGCCACTGGCAGCAGCCACTGGTAACAGGATTAGCAGAGCGA
GGTATGTAGGCGGTGCTACAGAGTTCTTGAAGTGGTGGCCTAACTACGGCTACACTAGAAGAACAGTATT
TGGTATCTGCGCTCTGCTGAAGCCAGTTACCTTCGGAAAAAGAGTTGGTAGCTCTTGATCCGGCAAACAA
ACCACCGCTGGTAGCGGTGGTTTTTTTGTTTGCAAGCAGCAGATTACGCGCAGAAAAAAAGGATCTCAAG
AAGATCCTTTGATCTTTTCTACGGGGTCTGACGCTCAGTGGAACGAAAACTCACGTTAAGGGATTTTGGT
CATGAGATTATCAAAAAGGATCTTCACCTAGATCCTTTTAAATTAAAAATGAAGTTTTAAATCAATCTAA
AGTATATATGAGTAAACTTGGTCTGACAGTTACCAATGCTTAATCAGTGAGGCACCTATCTCAGCGATCT
GTCTATTTCGTTCATCCATAGTTGCCTGACTCCCCGTCGTGTAGATAACTACGATACGGGAGGGCTTACC
ATCTGGCCCCAGTGCTGCAATGATACCGCGAGACCCACGCTCACCGGCTCCAGATTTATCAGCAATAAAC
CAGCCAGCCGGAAGGGCCGAGCGCAGAAGTGGTCCTGCAACTTTATCCGCCTCCATCCAGTCTATTAATT
GTTGCCGGGAAGCTAGAGTAAGTAGTTCGCCAGTTAATAGTTTGCGCAACGTTGTTGCCATTGCTACAGG
CATCGTGGTGTCACGCTCGTCGTTTGGTATGGCTTCATTCAGCTCCGGTTCCCAACGATCAAGGCGAGTT
ACATGATCCCCCATGTTGTGCAAAAAAGCGGTTAGCTCCTTCGGTCCTCCGATCGTTGTCAGAAGTAAGT
TGGCCGCAGTGTTATCACTCATGGTTATGGCAGCACTGCATAATTCTCTTACTGTCATGCCATCCGTAAG
ATGCTTTTCTGTGACTGGTGAGTACTCAACCAAGTCATTCTGAGAATAGTGTATGCGGCGACCGAGTTGC
TCTTGCCCGGCGTCAATACGGGATAATACCGCGCCACATAGCAGAACTTTAAAAGTGCTCATCATTGGAA
AACGTTCTTCGGGGCGAAAACTCTCAAGGATCTTACCGCTGTTGAGATCCAGTTCGATGTAACCCACTCG
TGCACCCAACTGATCTTCAGCATCTTTTACTTTCACCAGCGTTTCTGGGTGAGCAAAAACAGGAAGGCAA
AATGCCGCAAAAAAGGGAATAAGGGCGACACGGAAATGTTGAATACTCATACTCTTCCTTTTTCAATATT
ATTGAAGCATTTATCAGGGTTATTGTCTCATGAGCGGATACATATTTGAATGTATTTAGAAAAATAAACA
AATAGGGGTTCCGCGCACATTTCCCCGAAAAGTGCCACCT
